>Addgene plasmid #40179 | pLentiRhoA2G | depositor full sequence | sequence record 51233 | RhoA in pLenti
AGGTGGCACTTTTCGGGGAAATGTGCGCGGAACCCCTATTTGTTTATTTTTCTAAATACATTCAAATATG
TATCCGCTCATGAGACAATAACCCTGATAAATGCTTCAATAATATTGAAAAAGGAAGAGTATGAGTATTC
AACATTTCCGTGTCGCCCTTATTCCCTTTTTTGCGGCATTTTGCCTTCCTGTTTTTGCTCACCCAGAAAC
GCTGGTGAAAGTAAAAGATGCTGAAGATCAGTTGGGTGCACGAGTGGGTTACATCGAACTGGATCTCAAC
AGCGGTAAGATCCTTGAGAGTTTTCGCCCCGAAGAACGTTTTCCAATGATGAGCACTTTTAAAGTTCTGC
TATGTGGCGCGGTATTATCCCGTATTGACGCCGGGCAAGAGCAACTCGGTCGCCGCATACACTATTCTCA
GAATGACTTGGTTGAGTACTCACCAGTCACAGAAAAGCATCTTACGGATGGCATGACAGTAAGAGAATTA
TGCAGTGCTGCCATAACCATGAGTGATAACACTGCGGCCAACTTACTTCTGACAACGATCGGAGGACCGA
AGGAGCTAACCGCTTTTTTGCACAACATGGGGGATCATGTAACTCGCCTTGATCGTTGGGAACCGGAGCT
GAATGAAGCCATACCAAACGACGAGCGTGACACCACGATGCCTGTAGCAATGGCAACAACGTTGCGCAAA
CTATTAACTGGCGAACTACTTACTCTAGCTTCCCGGCAACAATTAATAGACTGGATGGAGGCGGATAAAG
TTGCAGGACCACTTCTGCGCTCGGCCCTTCCGGCTGGCTGGTTTATTGCTGATAAATCTGGAGCCGGTGA
GCGTGGGTCTCGCGGTATCATTGCAGCACTGGGGCCAGATGGTAAGCCCTCCCGTATCGTAGTTATCTAC
ACGACGGGGAGTCAGGCAACTATGGATGAACGAAATAGACAGATCGCTGAGATAGGTGCCTCACTGATTA
AGCATTGGTAACTGTCAGACCAAGTTTACTCATATATACTTTAGATTGATTTAAAACTTCATTTTTAATT
TAAAAGGATCTAGGTGAAGATCCTTTTTGATAATCTCATGACCAAAATCCCTTAACGTGAGTTTTCGTTC
CACTGAGCGTCAGACCCCGTAGAAAAGATCAAAGGATCTTCTTGAGATCCTTTTTTTCTGCGCGTAATCT
GCTGCTTGCAAACAAAAAAACCACCGCTACCAGCGGTGGTTTGTTTGCCGGATCAAGAGCTACCAACTCT
TTTTCCGAAGGTAACTGGCTTCAGCAGAGCGCAGATACCAAATACTGTCCTTCTAGTGTAGCCGTAGTTA
GGCCACCACTTCAAGAACTCTGTAGCACCGCCTACATACCTCGCTCTGCTAATCCTGTTACCAGTGGCTG
CTGCCAGTGGCGATAAGTCGTGTCTTACCGGGTTGGACTCAAGACGATAGTTACCGGATAAGGCGCAGCG
GTCGGGCTGAACGGGGGGTTCGTGCACACAGCCCAGCTTGGAGCGAACGACCTACACCGAACTGAGATAC
CTACAGCGTGAGCTATGAGAAAGCGCCACGCTTCCCGAAGGGAGAAAGGCGGACAGGTATCCGGTAAGCG
GCAGGGTCGGAACAGGAGAGCGCACGAGGGAGCTTCCAGGGGGAAACGCCTGGTATCTTTATAGTCCTGT
CGGGTTTCGCCACCTCTGACTTGAGCGTCGATTTTTGTGATGCTCGTCAGGGGGGCGGAGCCTATGGAAA
AACGCCAGCAACGCGGCCTTTTTACGGTTCCTGGCCTTTTGCTGGCCTTTTGCTCACATGTTCTTTCCTG
CGTTATCCCCTGATTCTGTGGATAACCGTATTACCGCCTTTGAGTGAGCTGATACCGCTCGCCGCAGCCG
AACGACCGAGCGCAGCGAGTCAGTGAGCGAGGAAGCGGAAGAGCGCCCAATACGCAAACCGCCTCTCCCC
GCGCGTTGGCCGATTCATTAATGCAGCTGGCACGACAGGTTTCCCGACTGGAAAGCGGGCAGTGAGCGCA
ACGCAATTAATGTGAGTTAGCTCACTCATTAGGCACCCCAGGCTTTACACTTTATGCTTCCGGCTCGTAT
GTTGTGTGGAATTGTGAGCGGATAACAATTTCACACAGGAAACAGCTATGACCATGATTACGCCAAGCGC
GCAATTAACCCTCACTAAAGGGAACAAAAGCTGGAGCTGCAAGCTTAATGTAGTCTTATGCAATACTCTT
GTAGTCTTGCAACATGGTAACGATGAGTTAGCAACATGCCTTACAAGGAGAGAAAAAGCACCGTGCATGC
CGATTGGTGGAAGTAAGGTGGTACGATCGTGCCTTATTAGGAAGGCAACAGACGGGTCTGACATGGATTG
GACGAACCACTGAATTGCCGCATTGCAGAGATATTGTATTTAAGTGCCTAGCTCGATACAATAAACGGGT
CTCTCTGGTTAGACCAGATCTGAGCCTGGGAGCTCTCTGGCTAACTAGGGAACCCACTGCTTAAGCCTCA
ATAAAGCTTGCCTTGAGTGCTTCAAGTAGTGTGTGCCCGTCTGTTGTGTGACTCTGGTAACTAGAGATCC
CTCAGACCCTTTTAGTCAGTGTGGAAAATCTCTAGCAGTGGCGCCCGAACAGGGACCTGAAAGCGAAAGG
GAAACCAGAGCTCTCTCGACGCAGGACTCGGCTTGCTGAAGCGCGCACGGCAAGAGGCGAGGGGCGGCGA
CTGGTGAGTACGCCAAAAATTTTGACTAGCGGAGGCTAGAAGGAGAGAGATGGGTGCGAGAGCGTCAGTA
TTAAGCGGGGGAGAATTAGATCGCGATGGGAAAAAATTCGGTTAAGGCCAGGGGGAAAGAAAAAATATAA
ATTAAAACATATAGTATGGGCAAGCAGGGAGCTAGAACGATTCGCAGTTAATCCTGGCCTGTTAGAAACA
TCAGAAGGCTGTAGACAAATACTGGGACAGCTACAACCATCCCTTCAGACAGGATCAGAAGAACTTAGAT
CATTATATAATACAGTAGCAACCCTCTATTGTGTGCATCAAAGGATAGAGATAAAAGACACCAAGGAAGC
TTTAGACAAGATAGAGGAAGAGCAAAACAAAAGTAAGACCACCGCACAGCAAGCGGCCGCTGATCTTCAG
ACCTGGAGGAGGAGATATGAGGGACAATTGGAGAAGTGAATTATATAAATATAAAGTAGTAAAAATTGAA
CCATTAGGAGTAGCACCCACCAAGGCAAAGAGAAGAGTGGTGCAGAGAGAAAAAAGAGCAGTGGGAATAG
GAGCTTTGTTCCTTGGGTTCTTGGGAGCAGCAGGAAGCACTATGGGCGCAGCCTCAATGACGCTGACGGT
ACAGGCCAGACAATTATTGTCTGGTATAGTGCAGCAGCAGAACAATTTGCTGAGGGCTATTGAGGCGCAA
CAGCATCTGTTGCAACTCACAGTCTGGGGCATCAAGCAGCTCCAGGCAAGAATCCTGGCTGTGGAAAGAT
ACCTAAAGGATCAACAGCTCCTGGGGATTTGGGGTTGCTCTGGAAAACTCATTTGCACCACTGCTGTGCC
TTGGAATGCTAGTTGGAGTAATAAATCTCTGGAACAGATTTGGAATCACACGACCTGGATGGAGTGGGAC
AGAGAAATTAACAATTACACAAGCTTAATACACTCCTTAATTGAAGAATCGCAAAACCAGCAAGAAAAGA
ATGAACAAGAATTATTGGAATTAGATAAATGGGCAAGTTTGTGGAATTGGTTTAACATAACAAATTGGCT
GTGGTATATAAAATTATTCATAATGATAGTAGGAGGCTTGGTAGGTTTAAGAATAGTTTTTGCTGTACTT
TCTATAGTGAATAGAGTTAGGCAGGGATATTCACCATTATCGTTTCAGACCCACCTCCCAACCCCGAGGG
GACCCGACAGGCCCGAAGGAATAGAAGAAGAAGGTGGAGAGAGAGACAGAGACAGATCCATTCGATTAGT
GAACGGATCTCGACGGTTAACTTTTAAAAGAAAAGGGGGGATTGGGGGGTACAGTGCAGGGGAAAGAATA
GTAGACATAATAGCAACAGACATACAAACTAAAGAATTACAAAAACAAATTACAAAAATTCAAAATTTTA
TTGTGGAATGTGTGTCAGTTAGGGTGTGGAAAGTCCCCAGGCTCCCCAGCAGGCAGAAGTATGCAAAGCA
TGCATCTCAATTAGTCAGCAACCAGGTGTGGAAAGTCCCCAGGCTCCCCAGCAGGCAGAAGTATGCAAAG
CATGCATCTCAATTAGTCAGCAACCATAGTCCCGCCCCTAACTCCGCCCATCCCGCCCCTAACTCCGCCC
AGTTCCGCCCATTCTCCGCCCCATGGCTGACTAATTTTTTTTATTTATGCAGAGGCCGAGGCCGCCTCGG
CCTCTGAGCTATTCCAGAAGTAGTGAGGAGGCTTTTTTGGAGGCCTAGGCTTTTGCAAAAAGCTTACCAT
GACCGAGTACAAGCCCACGGTGCGCCTCGCCACCCGCGACGACGTCCCCAGGGCCGTACGCACCCTCGCC
GCCGCGTTCGCCGACTACCCCGCCACGCGCCACACCGTCGATCCGGACCGCCACATCGAGCGGGTCACCG
AGCTGCAAGAACTCTTCCTCACGCGCGTCGGGCTCGACATCGGCAAGGTGTGGGTCGCGGACGACGGCGC
CGCGGTGGCGGTCTGGACCACGCCGGAGAGCGTCGAAGCGGGGGCGGTGTTCGCCGAGATCGGCCCGCGC
ATGGCCGAGTTGAGCGGTTCCCGGCTGGCCGCGCAGCAACAGATGGAAGGCCTCCTGGCGCCGCACCGGC
CCAAGGAGCCCGCGTGGTTCCTGGCCACCGTCGGCGTCTCGCCCGACCACCAGGGCAAGGGTCTGGGCAG
CGCCGTCGTGCTCCCCGGAGTGGAGGCGGCCGAGCGCGCCGGGGTGCCCGCCTTCCTGGAGACCTCCGCG
CCCCGCAACCTCCCCTTCTACGAGCGGCTCGGCTTCACCGTCACCGCCGACGTCGAGTGCCCGAAGGACC
GCGCGACCTGGTGCATGACCCGCAAGCCCGGTGCCTGACGCCCGCCCCACGACCCGCAGCGCCCGACCGA
AAGGAGCGCACGACCCAATCGATAAGCTTGGGAGTTCCGCGTTACATAACTTACGGTAAATGGCCCGCCT
GGCTGACCGCCCAACGACCCCCGCCCATTGACGTCAATAATGACGTATGTTCCCATAGTAACGCCAATAG
GGACTTTCCATTGACGTCAATGGGTGGAGTATTTACGGTAAACTGCCCACTTGGCAGTACATCAAGTGTA
TCATATGCCAAGTACGCCCCCTATTGACGTCAATGACGGTAAATGGCCCGCCTGGCATTATGCCCAGTAC
ATGACCTTATGGGACTTTCCTACTTGGCAGTACATCTACGTATTAGTCATCGCTATTACCATGGTGATGC
GGTTTTGGCAGTACATCAATGGGCGTGGATAGCGGTTTGACTCACGGGGATTTCCAAGTCTCCACCCCAT
TGACGTCAATGGGAGTTTGTTTTGGCACCAAAATCAACGGGACTTTCCAAAATGTCGTAACAACTCCGCC
CCATTGACGCAAATGGGCGGTAGGCGTGTACGGTGGGAGGTCTATATAAGCAGAGCTCGTTTAGTGAACC
GTCAGATCGCCTGGAGACGCCATCCACGCTGTTTTGACCTCCATAGAAGACACCGACTCTAGAGGATCCG
GAGATATACCATGGCACACCATCACCACCACCACGGGAGCGGGGAGCAGAAACTAATATCAGAGGAGGAT
CTTGGCTCAGGTTCAGGATCCGGCGGCCACCACCGCGTTGACTTCAAGACCATCTACAGGGCCAAGAAGG
CGGTGAAGCTGCCCGACTATCACTTTGTGGACCACCGCATCGAGATCCTGAACCACGACAAGGACTACAA
CAAGGTGACCGTTTACGAGAGCGCCGTGGCCCGCAACTCCACCGACGGCATGGACGAGCTGTACAAGGGT
GCTAGCGGAGGAATGGTGAGCAAGGGCGAGGAGACCACAATGGGCGTAATCAAGCCCGACATGAAGATCA
AGCTGAAGATGGAGGGCAACGTGAATGGCCACGCCTTCGTGATCGAGGGCGAGGGCGAGGGCAAGCCCTA
CGACGGCACCAACACCATCAACCTGGAGGTGAAGGAGGGAGCCCCCCTGCCCTTCTCCTACGACATTCTG
ACCACCGCGTTCGCCTACGGCAACAGGGCCTTCACCAAGTACCCCGACGACATCCCCAACTACTTCAAGC
AGTCCTTCCCCGAGGGCTACTCTTGGGAGCGCACCATGACCTTCGAGGACAAGGGCATCGTGAAGGTGAA
GTCCGACATCTCCATGGAGGAGGACTCCTTCATCTACGAGATACACCTCAAGGGCGAGAACTTCCCCCCC
AACGGCCCCGTGATGCAGAAGAAGACCACCGGCTGGGACGCCTCCACCGAGAGGATGTACGTGCGCGACG
GCGTGCTGAAGGGCGACGTCAAGCACAAGCTGCTGCTGGAGGGCTCCGGAATCCTGGAGGACCTCAATAT
GCTCTACATCCGGCAGATGGCACTCAGCCTGGAGGACACAGAGCTGCAGAGGAAACTAGATCATGAGATC
CGCATGAGGGATGGGGCCTGCAAGCTGCTGGCAGCCTGCTCCCAGCGAGAGCAGGCTCTGGAAGCCACCA
AGAGCCTGCTGGTGTGCAACAGCCGTATTCTCAGCTACATGGGTGAGCTGCAGCGGCGAAAGGAGGCCCA
GGTGCTGGAGAAGACACCCGGGACTTCTGGTTCTGGTAAACCTGGTTCTGGTGAAGGTTCTACTAAAACT
TCTGGTTCTGGTAAACCTGGTTCTGGTGAAGGTTCTACTAAAACTTCTGGTTCTGGTAAACCTGGTTCTG
GTGAAGGTTCTACTAAAACTTCTGGTTCTGGTAAACCTGGTTCTGGTGAAGGTTCTACTAAAACCGGTGC
GGCCGCGATGGTGAGCAAGGGCGAGGAGCTGTTCACCGGGGTGGTGCCCATCCTGGTCGAGCTGGACGGC
GACGTAAACGGCCACAAGTTCAGCGTGTCCGGCGAGGGCGAGGGCGATGCCACCTACGGCAAGCTGACCC
TGAAGCTGATCTGCACCACCGGCAAGCTGCCCGTGCCCTGGCCCACCCTCGTGACCACCCTGGGCTACGG
CCTGCAGTGCTTCGCCCGCTACCCCGACCACATGAAGCAGCACGACTTCTTCAAGTCCGCCATGCCCGAA
GGCTACGTCCAGGAGCGCACCATCTTCTTCAAGGACGACGGCAACTACAAGACCCGCGCCGAGGTGAAGT
TCGAGGGCGACACCCTGGTGAACCGCATCGAGCTGAAGGGCATCGACTTCAAGGAGGACGGCAACATCCT
GGGGCACAAGCTGGAGTACAACTACAACAGCCACAACGTCTATATCACCGCCGACAAGCAGAAGAACGGC
ATCAAGGCCAACTTCAAGATCCGCCACAACATCGAGGACGGCGGCGTGCAGCTCGCCGACCACTACCAGC
AGAACACCCCCATCGGCGACGGCCCCGTGCTGCTGCCCGACAACCACTACCTGAGCTACCAGTCCGCCCT
GAGCAAAGACCCCAACGAGAAGCGCGATCACATGGTCCTGCTGGAGTTCGTGACCGCCGCCGGGATCACT
CTCGGCATGGACGAGCTGTACAAGGGTACC
[540 nt withheld, positions 7731-8270]
AGACGTGGGAAGAAAAAATCTGGTTGCCTTGTCTTGTGATAACTCGAGCACCACCATCACCATCACCAGG
ATCCTGCAGTCTAGAGCTAGCATATGAATTCGTCGACAATCAACCTCTGGATTACAAAATTTGTGAAAGA
TTGACTGGTATTCTTAACTATGTTGCTCCTTTTACGCTATGTGGATACGCTGCTTTAATGCCTTTGTATC
ATGCTATTGCTTCCCGTATGGCTTTCATTTTCTCCTCCTTGTATAAATCCTGGTTGCTGTCTCTTTATGA
GGAGTTGTGGCCCGTTGTCAGGCAACGTGGCGTGGTGTGCACTGTGTTTGCTGACGCAACCCCCACTGGT
TGGGGCATTGCCACCACCTGTCAGCTCCTTTCCGGGACTTTCGCTTTCCCCCTCCCTATTGCCACGGCGG
AACTCATCGCCGCCTGCCTTGCCCGCTGCTGGACAGGGGCTCGGCTGTTGGGCACTGACAATTCCGTGGT
GTTGTCGGGGAAGCTGACGTCCTTTCCATGGCTGCTCGCCTGTGTTGCCACCTGGATTCTGCGCGGGACG
TCCTTCTGCTACGTCCCTTCGGCCCTCAATCCAGCGGACCTTCCTTCCCGCGGCCTGCTGCCGGCTCTGC
GGCCTCTTCCGCGTCTTCGCCTTCGCCCTCAGACGAGTCGGATCTCCCTTTGGGCCGCCTCCCCGCCTGG
AATTAATTCGAGCTCGGTACCTTTAAGACCAATGACTTACAAGGCAGCTGTAGATCTTAGCCACTTTTTA
AAAGAAAAGGGGGGACTGGAAGGGCTAATTCACTCCCAACGAAGACAAGATCTGCTTTTTGCTTGTACTG
GGTCTCTCTGGTTAGACCAGATCTGAGCCTGGGAGCTCTCTGGCTAACTAGGGAACCCACTGCTTAAGCC
TCAATAAAGCTTGCCTTGAGTGCTTCAAGTAGTGTGTGCCCGTCTGTTGTGTGACTCTGGTAACTAGAGA
TCCCTCAGACCCTTTTAGTCAGTGTGGAAAATCTCTAGCAGTAGTAGTTCATGTCATCTTATTATTCAGT
ATTTATAACTTGCAAAGAAATGAATATCAGAGAGTGAGAGGAACTTGTTTATTGCAGCTTATAATGGTTA
CAAATAAAGCAATAGCATCACAAATTTCACAAATAAAGCATTTTTTTCACTGCATTCTAGTTGTGGTTTG
TCCAAACTCATCAATGTATCTTATCATGTCTGGCTCTAGCTATCCCGCCCCTAACTCCGCCCAGTTCCGC
CCATTCTCCGCCCCATGGCTGACTAATTTTTTTTATTTATGCAGAGGCCGAGGCCGCCTCGGCCTCTGAG
CTATTCCAGAAGTAGTGAGGAGGCTTTTTTGGAGGCCTAGGCTTTTGCGTCGAGACGTACCCAATTCGCC
CTATAGTGAGTCGTATTACGCGCGCTCACTGGCCGTCGTTTTACAACGTCGTGACTGGGAAAACCCTGGC
GTTACCCAACTTAATCGCCTTGCAGCACATCCCCCTTTCGCCAGCTGGCGTAATAGCGAAGAGGCCCGCA
CCGATCGCCCTTCCCAACAGTTGCGCAGCCTGAATGGCGAATGGCGCG
[124 nt withheld, positions 9859-9982]
C
[91 nt withheld, positions 9984-10074]
A
[49 nt withheld, positions 10076-10124]
CCTTTGACGTTGGAGTCCACGTTCTTT
[37 nt withheld, positions 10152-10188]
ACCCTATCTCGGTCTATTCTTTTGATTTATAAGGGATTTTGCCGATTTCGGCCTATTGGTTAAAAAATGA
GCTGATTTAACAAAAATTTAACGCGAATTTTAACAAAATATTAACGTTTACAATTTCC
Features (pLannotate 1.2.2; 32 found; start..end, strand, type, name):
     26..130     +  promoter       AmpR promoter: bla
    131..991     +  CDS            AmpR: β-lactamase; bla; confers resistance to ampicillin, carbenicillin, and related antibiotics
   1162..1750    +  rep_origin     ori: high-copy-number ColE1/pMB1/pBR322/pUC origin of replication
   1933..2025    +  CDS            lacI (fragment): lac repressor; lacI; The lac repressor binds to the lac operator to inhibit transcription in E. coli. This inhibition can be relieved by adding lactose or isopropyl-β-D-thiogalactopyranoside (IPTG).
   2038..2059    +  protein_bind   CAP binding site: CAP binding activates transcription in the presence of cAMP. E. coli catabolite activator protein
   2074..2104    +  promoter       lac promoter: promoter for the E. coli lac operon
   2112..2128    +  protein_bind   lac operator: The lac repressor binds to the lac operator to inhibit transcription in E. coli. This inhibition can be relieved by adding lactose or isopropyl-β-D-thiogalactopyranoside (IPTG). lac repressor encoded by lacI
   2173..2191    +  promoter       T3 promoter: promoter for bacteriophage T3 RNA polymerase
   2219..2440    +  promoter       RSV promoter: Rous sarcoma virus enhancer/promoter
   2447..2627    +  LTR            5' LTR (truncated): truncated 5' long terminal repeat (LTR) from HIV-1
   2671..2796    +  misc_feature   HIV-1 Ψ: packaging signal of human immunodeficiency virus type 1
   2780..3143    +  CDS            HIV-1 gag (fragment): gag protein from human immunodeficiency virus 1; gag
   3238..3574    +  ncRNA          RRE: Accession: RF00036 - HIV Rev response element
   3899..3999    +  CDS            Rev (fragment): human immunodeficiency virus 1 (HIV-1) Rev protein; rev; enhances nuclear export of unspliced and incompletely spliced viral mRNAs
   4012..4129    +  misc_feature   cPPT/CTS: central polypurine tract and central termination sequence of HIV-1
   4140..4469    +  promoter       SV40 promoter: SV40 enhancer and early promoter
   4479..5078    +  CDS            PuroR: puromycin N-acetyltransferase; pac from Streptomyces; confers resistance to puromycin
   5150..5453    +  enhancer       CMV enhancer: human cytomegalovirus immediate early enhancer
   5454..5657    +  promoter       CMV promoter: human cytomegalovirus (CMV) immediate early promoter
   5831..6017    +  CDS            mTFP1 (fragment): monomeric teal (cyan) fluorescent protein (Ai et al., 2006) mammalian codon-optimized
   6033..6650    +  CDS            mTFP1 (fragment): mTFP1 is a basic (constitutively fluorescent) cyan fluorescent protein published in 2006, derived from Clavularia sp.. It has low acid sensitivity.
   7008..7724    +  CDS            Venus: Venus is a basic (constitutively fluorescent) yellow fluorescent protein published in 2002, derived from Aequorea victoria. It is reported to be a rapidly-maturing weak dimer with moderate acid sensitivity.
   7731..8309    +  CDS            RhoA (sequence partly withheld): human Rho family small GTPase RhoA
   8322..8338    +  CDS            6xHis (fragment): 6xHis affinity tag
   8378..8966    +  misc_feature   WPRE: woodchuck hepatitis virus posttranscriptional regulatory element
   8987..9055    +  CDS            nef (fragment): NEF_HV1Z2 - Experimental evidence at protein level: Swiss-Prot protein existence level 1. Extracellular Nef protein targets CD4(+) T-lymphocytes for apoptosis by interacting with CXCR4 surface receptors. From Human immunodeficiency virus type 1 group M subtype D (isolate Z2/CDC-Z34) (HIV-1).
   9057..9290    +  LTR            3' LTR (ΔU3): self-inactivating 3' long terminal repeat (LTR) from HIV-1
   9362..9483    +  polyA_signal   SV40 poly(A) signal: SV40 polyadenylation signal
   9502..9637    +  rep_origin     SV40 ori: SV40 origin of replication
   9670..9688    -  promoter       T7 promoter: promoter for bacteriophage T7 RNA polymerase
   9696..9851    +  CDS            lacZα (fragment): LacZα fragment of β-galactosidase; lacZ fragment
   9859..10314   +  rep_origin     f1 ori (sequence partly withheld): f1 bacteriophage origin of replication; arrow indicates direction of (+) strand synthesis
