[The description below was written by a language model from this plasmid's Addgene catalogue record and pLannotate feature annotations shown in this document.]
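Description:
pLentiRhoA2G is a third-generation-style, self-inactivating HIV-1 lentiviral transfer plasmid (10.3 kb) built on a pRRL-type backbone, pLenti pRRL-SV40(puro)_CMV(mcs), for delivering a genetically encoded RhoA FRET biosensor into mammalian cells. In E. coli it is maintained through a ColE1/pUC-type origin and selected with ampicillin via the bla gene. The feature annotation calls this origin high-copy, whereas the catalogue lists the plasmid as low copy. An f1 origin and remnants of a lac/lacZα cloning region are also present. The viral portion begins with an RSV promoter driving a truncated 5' LTR, followed by the Ψ packaging signal with a gag fragment, the Rev response element and the cPPT/CTS. It ends with a WPRE and a ΔU3 3' LTR, followed by an SV40 polyadenylation signal and SV40 origin. This arrangement allows Tat-independent genomic RNA production in packaging cells and yields an integrated provirus with inactivated LTR promoter activity.

Between the LTRs sit two independent expression units. An SV40 early promoter drives puromycin N-acetyltransferase for selecting transduced cells, and a CMV enhancer/promoter drives the 2.6 kb synthetic biosensor. The annotated sensor reading frame contains mTFP1 (detected as two fragments), an unannotated stretch of roughly 350 bp whose identity the record does not state, Venus, and human RhoA. In this single-chain design, teal donor and yellow acceptor fluorophores report changes in RhoA activation state as changes in FRET. The catalogue lists an N-terminal His-Myc tag, while the feature table detects only a partial 6xHis element downstream of RhoA, so tag placement should be checked against the sequence. The construct comes from a toolkit for sensitive FRET biosensors and is suited to imaging RhoA signalling in space and time in stably transduced live cells.
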