Addgene plasmid #40179: pLentiRhoA2G
Depositing lab: Olivier Pertz. Depositing organization: University of Basel. Publication: A Versatile Toolkit to Produce Sensitive FRET Biosensors to Visualize Signaling in Time and Space. Fritz RD, Letzelter M, Reimann A, Martin K, Fusco L, Ritsma L, Ponsioen B, Fluri E, Schulte-Merker S, van Rheenen J, Pertz O. Sci Signal. 2013 Jul 23;6(285):rs12. doi: 10.1126/scisignal.2004135. PubMed 23882122.
Backbone
  Vector backbone: pLenti pRRL-SV40(puro)_CMV(mcs)
  Backbone manufacturer: unknown
  Backbone size w/o insert (bp): 7711
  Total vector size (bp): 10316
  Vector type: Mammalian Expression, Lentiviral
  Selectable markers: Puromycin
Growth in bacteria
  Bacterial resistance: Ampicillin, 100 μg/mL
  Growth temperature: 37°C
  Growth strain: Top10
  Copy number: Low Copy
Gene/Insert
  Gene/Insert name: RhoA Biosensor
  Species: Synthetic
  Insert size (bp): 2604
  Promoter: CMV
  Tag / fusion protein: His-Myc (N terminal on insert)
  Cloning method: Gateway Cloning
  Sequencing primers: 5′ CGACTCTAGAGGATCCGGAGATATACCATGG; 3′ CTAGACTGCAGGATCCTGGTGATGGTGATGG
Terms and licenses: Academic/Nonprofit Terms; Industry Terms: Not Available to Industry
How to cite: pLentiRhoA2G was a gift from Olivier Pertz (Addgene plasmid # 40179 ; http://n2t.net/addgene:40179 ; RRID:Addgene_40179)
