>Addgene plasmid #40179 | pLentiRhoA2G | addgene partial sequence | sequence record 54413 | LNCX 5'-AGCTCGTTTAGTGAACCGTCAGATC-3'
CTCCATAGAAGACACCGACTCTAGAGGATCCGGAGATATACCATGGCACACCATCACCACCACCACGGGA
GCGGGGAGCAGAAACTAATATCAGAGGAGGATCTTGGCTCAGGTTCAGGATCCGGCGGCCACCACCGCGT
TGACTTCAAGACCATCTACAGGGCCAAGAAGGCGGTGAAGCTGCCCGACTATCACTTTGTGGACCACCGC
ATCGAGATCCTGAACCACGACAAGGACTACAACAAGGTGACCGTTTACGAGAGCGCCGTGGCCCGCAACT
CCACCGACGGCATGGACGAGCTGTACAAGGGTGCTAGCGGAGGAATGGTGAGCAAGGGCGAGGAGACCAC
AATGGGCGTAATCAAGCCCGACATGAAGATCAAGCTGAAGATGGAGGGCAACGTGAATGGCCACGCCTTC
GTGATCGAGGGCGAGGGCGAGGGCAAGCCCTACGACGGCACCAACACCATCAACCTGGAGGTGAAGGAGG
GAGCCCCCCTGCCCTTCTCCTACGACATTCTGACCACCGCGTTCGCCTACGGCAACAGGGCCTTCACCAA
GTACCCCGACGACATCCCCAACTACTTCAAGCAGTCCTTCCCCGAGGGCTACTCTTGGGAGCGCACCATG
ACCTTCGAGGACAAGGGCATCGTGAAGGTGAAGTCCGACATCTCCATGGAGGAGGACTCCTTCATCTACG
AGATACACCTCAAGGGCGAGAACTTCCCCCCCAACGGCCCCGTGATGCAGAAGAAGACCACCGGCTGGGA
CGCCTCCACCGAGAGGATGTACGTGCGCGACGGCGTGCTGAAGGGCGACGTCAAGCACAAGCTGCTGCTG
GAGGGCTCCGGAATCCTGGAGGAC
