>Addgene plasmid #40179 | pLentiRhoA2G | addgene partial sequence | sequence record 55031 | WPRE-R 5'-CATAGCGTAAAAGGAGCAACA-3'
ATTTTGTAATCCAGAGGTTGATTGTCGACGAATTCATATGCTAGCTCTAGACTGCAGGATCCTGGTGATG
GTGATGGTGGTGCTCGAGTTATCACAAGACAAGGCAACCAGATTTTTTCTTCCCACGTCT
[540 nt withheld, positions 131-670]
GGTACCCTTGTACAGCTCGTCCATGCCGAGAGTGATCCCGGCGGCGGTCACGAACTCCAGCAGGACCATG
TGATCGCGCTTCTCGTTGGGGTCTTTGCTCAGGGCGGACTGGTAGCTCAGGTAGTGGTTGTCGGGCAGCA
GCACGGGGCCGTCGCCGATGGGGGTGTTCTGCTGGTAGTGGTCGGCGAGCTGCACGCCGCCGTCCTCGAT
GTTGTGGCGGATCTTGAAGTTGGCCTTGATGCCGTTCTTCTGCTTGTCGGCGGTGATATAGACGTTGTGG
CTGTTGTAGTTGTACTCCAGCTTGTGCCCCAGGA
